Addgene plasmid #191118: pCS2-EcYRS-EGFP*
Purpose: A plasmid for incorporation of O-Me-Tyr into an EGFP reporter for zebrafish
Depositing lab: Han Xiao. Depositing organization: Rice University. Publication: Expanding the eukaryotic genetic code with a biosynthesized 21st amino acid. Wu KL, Moore JA, Miller MD, Chen Y, Lee C, Xu W, Peng Z, Duan Q, Phillips GN Jr, Uribe RA, Xiao H. Protein Sci. 2022 Oct;31(10):e4443. doi: 10.1002/pro.4443. PubMed 36173166.
Backbone
  Vector backbone: pCS2+
  Vector type: Mammalian Expression
Growth in bacteria
  Bacterial resistance: Ampicillin, 100 μg/mL
  Growth temperature: 37°C
  Growth strain: DH5alpha
  Copy number: High Copy
Gene/Insert
  Gene/Insert name: Mutant E. coli TyrRS - T2A - enhanced green fluorescence protein (alt name: EcYRS - T2A - EGFP)
  Species: Synthetic; E. coli
  Insert size (bp): 2127
  Tag / fusion protein: His tag (C terminal on insert)
Resource information
  A portion of this plasmid was derived from a plasmid made by: Synthetic
Terms and licenses: Academic/Nonprofit Terms; Industry Terms: Not Available to Industry
How to cite: pCS2-EcYRS-EGFP* was a gift from Han Xiao (Addgene plasmid # 191118 ; http://n2t.net/addgene:191118 ; RRID:Addgene_191118)
