[The description below was written by a language model from this plasmid's Addgene catalogue record and pLannotate feature annotations shown in this document.]
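Description:
pCS2-EcYRS-EGFP* is a genetic code expansion reporter plasmid built on the pCS2+ backbone, catalogued as a mammalian expression vector and intended for use in zebrafish. It is maintained in E. coli as a high-copy plasmid through a ColE1/pUC-type origin and selected with ampicillin via the β-lactamase gene. An f1 origin and remnants of the lac region (lac promoter/operator, lacZα and lacI fragments) are carried over from the parental vector.

The payload is a single open reading frame of about 2.1 kb encoding a mutant E. coli tyrosyl-tRNA synthetase (EcYRS), a T2A self-cleaving peptide, and EGFP with a C-terminal His tag. T2A-mediated ribosomal skipping lets the synthetase and the reporter be produced as separate proteins from one transcript. The stated purpose is incorporation of the noncanonical amino acid O-methyl-tyrosine into the EGFP reporter. The asterisk in the name and the annotation of EGFP as a fragment suggest a reporter interrupted by a suppressible stop codon, although the record does not give the position or type of that codon. In such a design, full-length fluorescent, His-tagged EGFP would appear only when the engineered synthetase charges a suppressor tRNA with the amino acid. No tRNA gene is annotated in the feature table, so the cognate suppressor tRNA appears to be supplied separately.

Expression is driven by the simian CMV IE94 enhancer/promoter and terminated by the SV40 polyadenylation signal. An SP6 promoter sits immediately upstream of the coding region, which in pCS2+ vectors allows in vitro transcription of mRNA for embryo injection. T7 and T3 promoters lie downstream in the opposite orientation.
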