Features (pLannotate 1.2.2; 16 found; start..end, strand, type, name):
     34..52      +  promoter       SP6 promoter: promoter for bacteriophage SP6 RNA polymerase
     84..1355    +  CDS            tyrS: SYY_ECOLI - Experimental evidence at protein level: Swiss-Prot protein existence level 1. Catalyzes the attachment of L-tyrosine to tRNA(Tyr) in a two- step reaction: tyrosine is first activated by ATP to form Tyr-AMP and then transferred to the acceptor end of tRNA(Tyr) (PubMed:4292198, PubMed:4579631). Can also mischarge tRNA(Tyr) with D-tyrosine, leading to the formation of D-tyrosyl-tRNA(Tyr), which can be hydrolyzed by the D-aminoacyl-tRNA deacylase (PubMed:4292198). In vitro, can also use the non-natural amino acid azatyrosine (PubMed:11006270). From Escherichia coli (strain K12).
   1427..2141    +  CDS            EGFP (fragment): the original enhanced GFP (Yang et al., 1996) mammalian codon-optimized
   2232..2249    -  promoter       T7 promoter (fragment): promoter for bacteriophage T7 RNA polymerase
   2254..2388    -  polyA_signal   SV40 poly(A) signal: SV40 polyadenylation signal
   2501..2519    -  promoter       T3 promoter: promoter for bacteriophage T3 RNA polymerase
   2564..2580    -  protein_bind   lac operator: The lac repressor binds to the lac operator to inhibit transcription in E. coli. This inhibition can be relieved by adding lactose or isopropyl-β-D-thiogalactopyranoside (IPTG). lac repressor encoded by lacI
   2588..2618    -  promoter       lac promoter: promoter for the E. coli lac operon
   2633..2654    -  protein_bind   CAP binding site: CAP binding activates transcription in the presence of cAMP. E. coli catabolite activator protein
   2667..2759    -  CDS            lacI (fragment): lac repressor; lacI; The lac repressor binds to the lac operator to inhibit transcription in E. coli. This inhibition can be relieved by adding lactose or isopropyl-β-D-thiogalactopyranoside (IPTG).
   2942..3530    -  rep_origin     ori: high-copy-number ColE1/pMB1/pBR322/pUC origin of replication
   3701..4561    -  CDS            AmpR: β-lactamase; bla; confers resistance to ampicillin, carbenicillin, and related antibiotics
   4562..4666    -  promoter       AmpR promoter: bla
   4719..5147    -  rep_origin     f1 ori (sequence partly withheld): f1 bacteriophage origin of replication; arrow indicates direction of (+) strand synthesis
   5152..5218    -  CDS            lacZα (fragment): LacZα fragment of β-galactosidase; lacZ fragment
   5225..6202    +  promoter       CMV IE94 promoter: enhancer/promoter region of simian cytomegalovirus major immediate early transcription unit IE94
>Addgene plasmid #191118 | pCS2-EcYRS-EGFP* | addgene full sequence | sequence record 373723 | Addgene NGS Result
GCCATTCTGCCTGGGGACGTCGGAGCAAGCTTGATTTAGGTGACACTATAGAATACAAGCTACTTGTTCT
TTTTGCAGGATCCATGGCAAGCAGTAACTTGATTAAACAATTGCAAGAGCGGGGGCTGGTAGCCCAGGTG
ACGGACGAGGAAGCGTTAGCAGAGCGACTGGCGCAAGGCCCGATCGCACTCGTGTGTGGCTTCGATCCTA
CCGCTGACAGCTTGCATTTGGGGCATCTTGTTCCATTGTTATGCCTGAAACGCTTCCAGCAGGCGGGCCA
CAAGCCGGTTGCGCTGGTAGGCGGCGCGACGGGTCTGATTGGCGACCCGAGCTTCAAAGCTGCCGAGCGT
AAGCTGAACACCGAAGAAACTGTTCAGGAGTGGGTGGACAAAATCCGTAAGCAGGTTGCCCCGTTCCTCG
ATTTCGACTGTGGAGAAAACTCTGCTATCGCGGCCAATAATTATGACTGGTTCGGCAATATGAATGTGCT
GACCTTCCTGCGCGATATTGGCAAACACTTCTCCGTTAACCAGATGATCAACAAAGAAGCGGTTAAGCAG
CGTCTCAACCGTGAAGATCAGGGGATTTCGTTCACTGAGTTTTCCTACAACCTGCTGCAGGGTTATAGTA
TGGCCTGTTTGAACAAACAGTACGGTGTGGTGCTGCAAATTGGTGGTTCTGACCAGTGGGGTAACATCAC
TTCTGGTATCGACCTGACCCGTCGTCTGCATCAGAATCAGGTGTTTGGCCTGACCGTTCCGCTGATCACT
AAAGCAGATGGCACCAAATTTGGTAAAACTGAAGGCGGCGCAGTCTGGTTGGATCCGAAGAAAACCAGCC
CGTACAAATTCTACCAGTTCTGGATCAACACTGCGCGTGCCGACGTTTACCGCTTCCTGAAGTTCTTCAC
CTTTATGAGCATTGAAGAGATCAACGCCCTGGAAGAAGAAGATAAAAACAGCGGTAAAGCACCGCGCGCC
CAGTATGTACTGGCGGAGCAGGTGACTCGTCTGGTTCACGGTGAAGAAGGTTTACAGGCGGCAAAACGTA
TTACCGAATGCCTGTTCAGCGGTTCTTTGAGTGCGCTGAGTGAAGCGGACTTCGAACAGCTGGCGCAGGA
CGGCGTACCGATGGTTGAGATGGAAAAGGGCGCAGACCTGATGCAGGCACTGGTCGATTCTGAACTGCAA
CCTTCCCGTGGTCAGGCACGTAAAACTATCGCCTCCAATGCCATCACCATTAACGGTGAAAAACAGTCCG
ATCCTGAATACTTCTTTAAAGAAGAAGATCGTCTGTTTGGTCGTTTTACCTTACTGCGTCGCGGTAAAAA
GAATTACTGTCTGATTTGCTGGAAAGGGCCCGTTGGGAGTGGGGAGGGGCGCGGCAGTCTGCTTACCTGC
GGTGATGTTGAGGAAAACCCAGGACCGGTGAGCAAGGGCGAGGAGCTGTTCACCGGGGTGGTGCCCATCC
TGGTCGAGCTGGACGGCGACGTAAACGGCCACAAGTTCAGCGTGTCCGGCGAGGGCGAGGGCGATGCCAC
CTAGGGCAAGCTGACCCTGAAGTTCATCTGCACCACCGGCAAGCTGCCCGTGCCCTGGCCCACCCTCGTG
ACCACCCTGACCTACGGCGTGCAGTGCTTCAGCCGCTACCCCGACCACATGAAGCAGCACGACTTCTTCA
AGTCCGCCATGCCCGAAGGCTACGTCCAGGAGCGCACCATCTTCTTCAAGGACGACGGCAACTACAAGAC
CCGCGCCGAGGTGAAGTTCGAGGGCGACACCCTGGTGAACCGCATCGAGCTGAAGGGCATCGACTTCAAG
GAGGACGGCAACATCCTGGGGCACAAGCTGGAGTACAACTACAACAGCCACAACGTCTATATCATGGCCG
ACAAGCAGAAGAACGGCATCAAGGTGAACTTCAAGATCCGCCACAACATCGAGGACGGCAGCGTGCAGCT
CGCCGACCACTACCAGCAGAACACCCCCATCGGCGACGGCCCCGTGCTGCTGCCCGACAACCACTACCTG
AGCACCCAGTCCGCCCTGAGCAAAGACCCCAACGAGAAGCGCGATCACATGGTCCTGCTGGAGTTCGTGA
CCGCCGCCGGGATCACTCTCGGCATGGACGAGCTGTACAAGGGGCCCTTCGAACAAAAACTCATCTCAGA
AGAGGATCTGAATATGCATACCGGTCATCATCACCATCACCATTGACTCGAGCCTCTAGAACTATAGTGA
GTCGTATTACGTAGATCCAGACATGATAAGATACATTGATGAGTTTGGACAAACCACAACTAGAATGCAG
TGAAAAAAATGCTTTATTTGTGAAATTTGTGATGCTATTGCTTTATTTGTAACCATTATAAGCTGCAATA
AACAAGTTAACAACAACAATTGCATTCATTTTATGTTTCAGGTTCAGGGGGAGGTGTGGGAGGTTTTTTA
ATTCGCGGCCGCGGCGCCAATGCATTGGGCCCGGTACCCAGCTTTTGTTCCCTTTAGTGAGGGTTAATTG
CGCGCTTGGCGTAATCATGGTCATAGCTGTTTCCTGTGTGAAATTGTTATCCGCTCACAATTCCACACAA
CATACGAGCCGGGAGCATAAAGTGTAAAGCCTGGGGTGCCTAATGAGTGAGCTAACTCACATTAATTGCG
TTGCGCTCACTGCCCGCTTTCCAGTCGGGAAACCTGTCGTGCCAGCTGCATTAATGAATCGGCCAACGCG
CGGGGAGAGGCGGTTTGCGTATTGGGCGCTCTTCCGCTTCCTCGCTCACTGACTCGCTGCGCTCGGTCGT
TCGGCTGCGGCGAGCGGTATCAGCTCACTCAAAGGCGGTAATACGGTTATCCACAGAATCAGGGGATAAC
GCAGGAAAGAACATGTGAGCAAAAGGCCAGCAAAAGGCCAGGAACCGTAAAAAGGCCGCGTTGCTGGCGT
TTTTCCATAGGCTCCGCCCCCCTGACGAGCATCACAAAAATCGACGCTCAAGTCAGAGGTGGCGAAACCC
GACAGGACTATAAAGATACCAGGCGTTTCCCCCTGGAAGCTCCCTCGTGCGCTCTCCTGTTCCGACCCTG
CCGCTTACCGGATACCTGTCCGCCTTTCTCCCTTCGGGAAGCGTGGCGCTTTCTCATAGCTCACGCTGTA
GGTATCTCAGTTCGGTGTAGGTCGTTCGCTCCAAGCTGGGCTGTGTGCACGAACCCCCCGTTCAGCCCGA
CCGCTGCGCCTTATCCGGTAACTATCGTCTTGAGTCCAACCCGGTAAGACACGACTTATCGCCACTGGCA
GCAGCCACTGGTAACAGGATTAGCAGAGCGAGGTATGTAGGCGGTGCTACAGAGTTCTTGAAGTGGTGGC
CTAACTACGGCTACACTAGAAGAACAGTATTTGGTATCTGCGCTCTGCTGAAGCCAGTTACCTTCGGAAA
AAGAGTTGGTAGCTCTTGATCCGGCAAACAAACCACCGCTGGTAGCGGTGGTTTTTTTGTTTGCAAGCAG
CAGATTACGCGCAGAAAAAAAGGATCTCAAGAAGATCCTTTGATCTTTTCTACGGGGTCTGACGCTCAGT
GGAACGAAAACTCACGTTAAGGGATTTTGGTCATGAGATTATCAAAAAGGATCTTCACCTAGATCCTTTT
AAATTAAAAATGAAGTTTTAAATCAATCTAAAGTATATATGAGTAAACTTGGTCTGACAGTTACCAATGC
TTAATCAGTGAGGCACCTATCTCAGCGATCTGTCTATTTCGTTCATCCATAGTTGCCTGACTCCCCGTCG
TGTAGATAACTACGATACGGGAGGGCTTACCATCTGGCCCCAGTGCTGCAATGATACCGCGAGACCCACG
CTCACCGGCTCCAGATTTATCAGCAATAAACCAGCCAGCCGGAAGGGCCGAGCGCAGAAGTGGTCCTGCA
ACTTTATCCGCCTCCATCCAGTCTATTAATTGTTGCCGGGAAGCTAGAGTAAGTAGTTCGCCAGTTAATA
GTTTGCGCAACGTTGTTGCCATTGCTACAGGCATCGTGGTGTCACGCTCGTCGTTTGGTATGGCTTCATT
CAGCTCCGGTTCCCAACGATCAAGGCGAGTTACATGATCCCCCATGTTGTGCAAAAAAGCGGTTAGCTCC
TTCGGTCCTCCGATCGTTGTCAGAAGTAAGTTGGCCGCAGTGTTATCACTCATGGTTATGGCAGCACTGC
ATAATTCTCTTACTGTCATGCCATCCGTAAGATGCTTTTCTGTGACTGGTGAGTACTCAACCAAGTCATT
CTGAGAATAGTGTATGCGGCGACCGAGTTGCTCTTGCCCGGCGTCAATACGGGATAATACCGCGCCACAT
AGCAGAACTTTAAAAGTGCTCATCATTGGAAAACGTTCTTCGGGGCGAAAACTCTCAAGGATCTTACCGC
TGTTGAGATCCAGTTCGATGTAACCCACTCGTGCACCCAACTGATCTTCAGCATCTTTTACTTTCACCAG
CGTTTCTGGGTGAGCAAAAACAGGAAGGCAAAATGCCGCAAAAAAGGGAATAAGGGCGACACGGAAATGT
TGAATACTCATACTCTTCCTTTTTCAATATTATTGAAGCATTTATCAGGGTTATTGTCTCATGAGCGGAT
ACATATTTGAATGTATTTAGAAAAATAAACAAATAGGGGTTCCGCGCACATTTCCCCGAAAAGTGCCACC
TAAATTGTAAGCGTTAATATTTTGTTAAAATTCGCGTTAAATTTTTGTTAAATCAGCTCATTTTTTAACC
AATAGGCCGAAATCGGCAAAATCCCTTATAAATCAAAAGAATAGACCGAGATAGGGT
[37 nt withheld, positions 4818-4854]
AAAGAACGTGGACTCCAACGTCAAAGG
[49 nt withheld, positions 4882-4930]
T
[91 nt withheld, positions 4932-5022]
G
[124 nt withheld, positions 5024-5147]
CCCATTCGCCATTCAGGCTGCGCAACTGTTGGGAAGGGCGATCGGTGCGGGCCTCTTCGCTATTACGCCA
GTCGACCGCCAATTCAATATGGCGTATATGGACTCATGCCAATTCAATATGGTGGATCTGGACCTGTGCC
AATTCAATATGGCGTATATGGACTCGTGCCAATTCAATATGGTGGATCTGGACCCCAGCCAATTCAATAT
GGCGGACTTGGCACCATGCCAATTCAATATGGCGGACCTGGCACTGTGCCAACTGGGGAGGGGTCTACTT
GGCACGGTGCCAAGTTTGAGGAGGGGTCTTGGCCCTGTGCCAAGTCCGCCATATTGAATTGGCATGGTGC
CAATAATGGCGGCCATATTGGCTATATGCCAGGATCAATATATAGGCAATATCCAATATGGCCCTATGCC
AATATGGCTATTGGCCAGGTTCAATACTATGTATTGGCCCTATGCCATATAGTATTCCATATATGGGTTT
TCCTATTGACGTAGATAGCCCCTCCCAATGGGCGGTCCCATATACCATATATGGGGCTTCCTAATACCGC
CCATAGCCACTCCCCCATTGACGTCAATGGTCTCTATATATGGTCTTTCCTATTGACGTCATATGGGCGG
TCCTATTGACGTATATGGCGCCTCCCCCATTGACGTCAATTACGGTAAATGGCCCGCCTGGCTCAATGCC
CATTGACGTCAATAGGACCACCCACCATTGACGTCAATGGGATGGCTCATTGCCCATTCATATCCGTTCT
CACGCCCCCTATTGACGTCAATGACGGTAAATGGCCCACTTGGCAGTACATCAATATCTATTAATAGTAA
CTTGGCAAGTACATTACTATTGGAAGTACGCCAGGGTACATTGGCAGTACTCCCATTGACGTCAATGGCG
GTAAATGGCCCGCGATGGCTGCCAAGTACATCCCCATTGACGTCAATGGGGAGGGGCAATGACGCAAATG
GGCGTTCCATTGACGTAAATGGGCGGTAGGCGTGCCTAATGGGAGGTCTATATAAGCAATGCTCGTTTAG
GGAACC
